Addgene plasmid #217456: PX459-TP53-exon5
Purpose: For TP53 knockout targeting exon 5 of TP53
Depositing lab: John Diffley. Depositing organization: Francis Crick Institute. Publication: Cyclin E-induced replicative stress drives p53-dependent whole-genome duplication. Zeng J, Hills SA, Ozono E, Diffley JFX. Cell. 2023 Feb 2;186(3):528-542.e14. doi: 10.1016/j.cell.2022.12.036. Epub 2023 Jan 20. PubMed 36681079.
Backbone
  Vector backbone: pSpCas9(BB)-2A-Puro (PX459) V2.0
  Vector type: Mammalian Expression, CRISPR
  Selectable markers: Puromycin
Growth in bacteria
  Bacterial resistance: Ampicillin, 100 μg/mL
  Growth temperature: 37°C
  Growth strain: DH5alpha
  Copy number: High Copy
Gene/Insert
  Gene/Insert name: CRISPR Cas9 guide for TP53
  gRNA/shRNA sequence: TATCTGAGCAGCGCTCATGG
  Species: H. sapiens (human)
  Entrez Gene: TP53 (a.k.a. BCC7, BMFS5, LFS1, P53, TRP53)
Terms and licenses: Academic/Nonprofit Terms; Industry Terms: Not Available to Industry
Depositor comments: Vector pSpCas9(BB)-2A-Puro (PX459) V2.0 is from Addgene Cat Num: 62988, Zhang Lab
How to cite: PX459-TP53-exon5 was a gift from John Diffley (Addgene plasmid # 217456 ; http://n2t.net/addgene:217456 ; RRID:Addgene_217456)
