[The description below was written by a language model from this plasmid's Addgene catalogue record and pLannotate feature annotations shown in this document.]
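Description:
PX459-TP53-exon5 is an all-in-one mammalian CRISPR/Cas9 expression plasmid built on the pSpCas9(BB)-2A-Puro (PX459) V2.0 backbone and carrying a single guide RNA directed against exon 5 of human TP53. It is propagated in E. coli as a high-copy plasmid through a ColE1/pUC-type origin, with ampicillin selection provided by the β-lactamase gene. An f1 phage origin is also present. The annotation additionally picks up a single AAV2 inverted terminal repeat and short bom and rop fragments. These appear to be backbone remnants rather than functional parts, and one ITR alone would not support AAV packaging.

The payload consists of two expression units. A human U6 RNA polymerase III promoter drives the TP53-specific spacer, which sits in the gap between the promoter and the Streptococcus pyogenes guide RNA scaffold, so a complete sgRNA is produced. The annotation also detects a second, partial scaffold fragment just downstream. The second unit uses a CMV enhancer followed by a hybrid chicken β-actin/minute virus of mice intron to express S. pyogenes Cas9, which the annotation tool splits into N- and C-terminal portions although they are contiguous. Cas9 is fused to a nucleoplasmin nuclear localization signal. According to the backbone name, it is linked through a 2A peptide to puromycin N-acetyltransferase, and the unit ends in a bovine growth hormone polyadenylation signal. The 2A element itself is not annotated in the feature table.

After transfection into human cells, puromycin enriches for cells expressing Cas9 and the guide. Cleavage within exon 5 followed by error-prone repair disrupts the gene, and the stated purpose of the plasmid is to generate TP53 knockouts.
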