Features (pLannotate 1.2.2; 18 found; start..end, strand, type, name):
      1..241     +  promoter       U6 promoter: RNA polymerase III promoter for human U6 snRNA
    271..346     +  misc_RNA       gRNA scaffold: guide RNA scaffold for the Streptococcus pyogenes CRISPR/Cas9 system
    353..396     +  misc_RNA       gRNA scaffold (fragment): guide RNA scaffold for the Streptococcus pyogenes CRISPR/Cas9 system
    443..728     +  enhancer       CMV enhancer: human cytomegalovirus immediate early enhancer; contains an 18-bp deletion relative to the standard CMV enhancer
   1008..1235    +  intron         hybrid intron: hybrid between chicken β-actin (CBA) and minute virus of mice (MMV) introns (Gray et al., 2011)
   1373..2974    +  CDS            Cas9(N): N-terminal portion of Streptococcus pyogenes Cas9 (Zetsche et al., 2015)
   2975..5473    +  CDS            Cas9(C): C-terminal portion of Streptococcus pyogenes Cas9 (Zetsche et al., 2015)
   5474..5521    +  CDS            nucleoplasmin NLS: bipartite nuclear localization signal from nucleoplasmin
   5591..6190    +  CDS            PuroR (fragment): puromycin N-acetyltransferase; pac from Streptomyces; confers resistance to puromycin
   6224..6335    +  polyA_signal   bGH poly(A) signal: bovine growth hormone polyadenylation signal
   6440..6580    +  repeat_region  AAV2 ITR: inverted terminal repeat of adeno-associated virus serotype 2 inverted
   6585..6636    -  misc_feature   bom (fragment): basis of mobility region from pBR322
   6655..7110    +  rep_origin     f1 ori (sequence partly withheld): f1 bacteriophage origin of replication; arrow indicates direction of (+) strand synthesis
   7111..7160    -  misc_feature   bom (fragment): basis of mobility region from pBR322
   7262..7297    -  CDS            rop (fragment): Rop protein, which maintains plasmids at low copy number; rop
   7392..7496    +  promoter       AmpR promoter: bla
   7497..8357    +  CDS            AmpR: β-lactamase; bla; confers resistance to ampicillin, carbenicillin, and related antibiotics
   8528..9116    +  rep_origin     ori: high-copy-number ColE1/pMB1/pBR322/pUC origin of replication
>Addgene plasmid #217456 | PX459-TP53-exon5 | addgene full sequence | sequence record 429703 | Addgene NGS Result
GAGGGCCTATTTCCCATGATTCCTTCATATTTGCATATACGATACAAGGCTGTTAGAGAGATAATTGGAA
TTAATTTGACTGTAAACACAAAGATATTAGTACAAAATACGTGACGTAGAAAGTAATAATTTCTTGGGTA
GTTTGCAGTTTTAAAATTATGTTTTAAAATGGACTATCATATGCTTACCGTAACTTGAAAGTATTTCGAT
TTCTTGGCTTTATATATCTTGTGGAAAGGACGAAACACCGTATCTGAGCAGCGCTCATGGGTTTTAGAGC
TAGAAATAGCAAGTTAAAATAAGGCTAGTCCGTTATCAACTTGAAAAAGTGGCACCGAGTCGGTGCTTTT
TTGTTTTAGAGCTAGAAATAGCAAGTTAAAATAAGGCTAGTCCGTTTTTAGCGCGTGCGCCAATTCTGCA
GACAAATGGCTCTAGAGGTACCCGTTACATAACTTACGGTAAATGGCCCGCCTGGCTGACCGCCCAACGA
CCCCCGCCCATTGACGTCAATAGTAACGCCAATAGGGACTTTCCATTGACGTCAATGGGTGGAGTATTTA
CGGTAAACTGCCCACTTGGCAGTACATCAAGTGTATCATATGCCAAGTACGCCCCCTATTGACGTCAATG
ACGGTAAATGGCCCGCCTGGCATTGTGCCCAGTACATGACCTTATGGGACTTTCCTACTTGGCAGTACAT
CTACGTATTAGTCATCGCTATTACCATGGTCGAGGTGAGCCCCACGTTCTGCTTCACTCTCCCCATCTCC
CCCCCCTCCCCACCCCCAATTTTGTATTTATTTATTTTTTAATTATTTTGTGCAGCGATGGGGGCGGGGG
GGGGGGGGGGGCGCGCGCCRGGSGGGGGGGGGGGGGGGGGGGGGGGGGGSGGGGSGRGGSGGRGRGGKGC
GGCGGCAGCCAATCAGAGCGGCGCGCTCCGAAAGTTTCCTTTTATGGCGAGGCGGCGGCGGCGGCGGCCC
TATAAAAAGCGAAGCGCGCGGCGGGCGGGAGTCGCTGCGCGCTGCCTTCGCCCCGTGCCCCGCTCCGCCG
CCGCCTCGCGCCGCCCGCCCCGGCTCTGACTGACCGCGTTACTCCCACAGGTGAGCGGGCGGGACGGCCC
TTCTCCTCCGGGCTGTAATTAGCTGAGCAAGAGGTAAGGGTTTAAGGGATGGTTGGTTGGTGGGGTATTA
ATGTTTAATTACCTGGAGCACCTGCCTGAAATCACTTTTTTTCAGGTTGGACCGGTGCCACCATGGACTA
TAAGGACCACGACGGAGACTACAAGGATCATGATATTGATTACAAAGACGATGACGATAAGATGGCCCCA
AAGAAGAAGCGGAAGGTCGGTATCCACGGAGTCCCAGCAGCCGACAAGAAGTACAGCATCGGCCTGGACA
TCGGCACCAACTCTGTGGGCTGGGCCGTGATCACCGACGAGTACAAGGTGCCCAGCAAGAAATTCAAGGT
GCTGGGCAACACCGACCGGCACAGCATCAAGAAGAACCTGATCGGAGCCCTGCTGTTCGACAGCGGCGAA
ACAGCCGAGGCCACCCGGCTGAAGAGAACCGCCAGAAGAAGATACACCAGACGGAAGAACCGGATCTGCT
ATCTGCAAGAGATCTTCAGCAACGAGATGGCCAAGGTGGACGACAGCTTCTTCCACAGACTGGAAGAGTC
CTTCCTGGTGGAAGAGGATAAGAAGCACGAGCGGCACCCCATCTTCGGCAACATCGTGGACGAGGTGGCC
TACCACGAGAAGTACCCCACCATCTACCACCTGAGAAAGAAACTGGTGGACAGCACCGACAAGGCCGACC
TGCGGCTGATCTATCTGGCCCTGGCCCACATGATCAAGTTCCGGGGCCACTTCCTGATCGAGGGCGACCT
GAACCCCGACAACAGCGACGTGGACAAGCTGTTCATCCAGCTGGTGCAGACCTACAACCAGCTGTTCGAG
GAAAACCCCATCAACGCCAGCGGCGTGGACGCCAAGGCCATCCTGTCTGCCAGACTGAGCAAGAGCAGAC
GGCTGGAAAATCTGATCGCCCAGCTGCCCGGCGAGAAGAAGAATGGCCTGTTCGGAAACCTGATTGCCCT
GAGCCTGGGCCTGACCCCCAACTTCAAGAGCAACTTCGACCTGGCCGAGGATGCCAAACTGCAGCTGAGC
AAGGACACCTACGACGACGACCTGGACAACCTGCTGGCCCAGATCGGCGACCAGTACGCCGACCTGTTTC
TGGCCGCCAAGAACCTGTCCGACGCCATCCTGCTGAGCGACATCCTGAGAGTGAACACCGAGATCACCAA
GGCCCCCCTGAGCGCCTCTATGATCAAGAGATACGACGAGCACCACCAGGACCTGACCCTGCTGAAAGCT
CTCGTGCGGCAGCAGCTGCCTGAGAAGTACAAAGAGATTTTCTTCGACCAGAGCAAGAACGGCTACGCCG
GCTACATTGACGGCGGAGCCAGCCAGGAAGAGTTCTACAAGTTCATCAAGCCCATCCTGGAAAAGATGGA
CGGCACCGAGGAACTGCTCGTGAAGCTGAACAGAGAGGACCTGCTGCGGAAGCAGCGGACCTTCGACAAC
GGCAGCATCCCCCACCAGATCCACCTGGGAGAGCTGCACGCCATTCTGCGGCGGCAGGAAGATTTTTACC
CATTCCTGAAGGACAACCGGGAAAAGATCGAGAAGATCCTGACCTTCCGCATCCCCTACTACGTGGGCCC
TCTGGCCAGGGGAAACAGCAGATTCGCCTGGATGACCAGAAAGAGCGAGGAAACCATCACCCCCTGGAAC
TTCGAGGAAGTGGTGGACAAGGGCGCTTCCGCCCAGAGCTTCATCGAGCGGATGACCAACTTCGATAAGA
ACCTGCCCAACGAGAAGGTGCTGCCCAAGCACAGCCTGCTGTACGAGTACTTCACCGTGTATAACGAGCT
GACCAAAGTGAAATACGTGACCGAGGGAATGAGAAAGCCCGCCTTCCTGAGCGGCGAGCAGAAAAAGGCC
ATCGTGGACCTGCTGTTCAAGACCAACCGGAAAGTGACCGTGAAGCAGCTGAAAGAGGACTACTTCAAGA
AAATCGAGTGCTTCGACTCCGTGGAAATCTCCGGCGTGGAAGATCGGTTCAACGCCTCCCTGGGCACATA
CCACGATCTGCTGAAAATTATCAAGGACAAGGACTTCCTGGACAATGAGGAAAACGAGGACATTCTGGAA
GATATCGTGCTGACCCTGACACTGTTTGAGGACAGAGAGATGATCGAGGAACGGCTGAAAACCTATGCCC
ACCTGTTCGACGACAAAGTGATGAAGCAGCTGAAGCGGCGGAGATACACCGGCTGGGGCAGGCTGAGCCG
GAAGCTGATCAACGGCATCCGGGACAAGCAGTCCGGCAAGACAATCCTGGATTTCCTGAAGTCCGACGGC
TTCGCCAACAGAAACTTCATGCAGCTGATCCACGACGACAGCCTGACCTTTAAAGAGGACATCCAGAAAG
CCCAGGTGTCCGGCCAGGGCGATAGCCTGCACGAGCACATTGCCAATCTGGCCGGCAGCCCCGCCATTAA
GAAGGGCATCCTGCAGACAGTGAAGGTGGTGGACGAGCTCGTGAAAGTGATGGGCCGGCACAAGCCCGAG
AACATCGTGATCGAAATGGCCAGAGAGAACCAGACCACCCAGAAGGGACAGAAGAACAGCCGCGAGAGAA
TGAAGCGGATCGAAGAGGGCATCAAAGAGCTGGGCAGCCAGATCCTGAAAGAACACCCCGTGGAAAACAC
CCAGCTGCAGAACGAGAAGCTGTACCTGTACTACCTGCAGAATGGGCGGGATATGTACGTGGACCAGGAA
CTGGACATCAACCGGCTGTCCGACTACGATGTGGACCATATCGTGCCTCAGAGCTTTCTGAAGGACGACT
CCATCGACAACAAGGTGCTGACCAGAAGCGACAAGAACCGGGGCAAGAGCGACAACGTGCCCTCCGAAGA
GGTCGTGAAGAAGATGAAGAACTACTGGCGGCAGCTGCTGAACGCCAAGCTGATTACCCAGAGAAAGTTC
GACAATCTGACCAAGGCCGAGAGAGGCGGCCTGAGCGAACTGGATAAGGCCGGCTTCATCAAGAGACAGC
TGGTGGAAACCCGGCAGATCACAAAGCACGTGGCACAGATCCTGGACTCCCGGATGAACACTAAGTACGA
CGAGAATGACAAGCTGATCCGGGAAGTGAAAGTGATCACCCTGAAGTCCAAGCTGGTGTCCGATTTCCGG
AAGGATTTCCAGTTTTACAAAGTGCGCGAGATCAACAACTACCACCACGCCCACGACGCCTACCTGAACG
CCGTCGTGGGAACCGCCCTGATCAAAAAGTACCCTAAGCTGGAAAGCGAGTTCGTGTACGGCGACTACAA
GGTGTACGACGTGCGGAAGATGATCGCCAAGAGCGAGCAGGAAATCGGCAAGGCTACCGCCAAGTACTTC
TTCTACAGCAACATCATGAACTTTTTCAAGACCGAGATTACCCTGGCCAACGGCGAGATCCGGAAGCGGC
CTCTGATCGAGACAAACGGCGAAACCGGGGAGATCGTGTGGGATAAGGGCCGGGATTTTGCCACCGTGCG
GAAAGTGCTGAGCATGCCCCAAGTGAATATCGTGAAAAAGACCGAGGTGCAGACAGGCGGCTTCAGCAAA
GAGTCTATCCTGCCCAAGAGGAACAGCGATAAGCTGATCGCCAGAAAGAAGGACTGGGACCCTAAGAAGT
ACGGCGGCTTCGACAGCCCCACCGTGGCCTATTCTGTGCTGGTGGTGGCCAAAGTGGAAAAGGGCAAGTC
CAAGAAACTGAAGAGTGTGAAAGAGCTGCTGGGGATCACCATCATGGAAAGAAGCAGCTTCGAGAAGAAT
CCCATCGACTTTCTGGAAGCCAAGGGCTACAAAGAAGTGAAAAAGGACCTGATCATCAAGCTGCCTAAGT
ACTCCCTGTTCGAGCTGGAAAACGGCCGGAAGAGAATGCTGGCCTCTGCCGGCGAACTGCAGAAGGGAAA
CGAACTGGCCCTGCCCTCCAAATATGTGAACTTCCTGTACCTGGCCAGCCACTATGAGAAGCTGAAGGGC
TCCCCCGAGGATAATGAGCAGAAACAGCTGTTTGTGGAACAGCACAAGCACTACCTGGACGAGATCATCG
AGCAGATCAGCGAGTTCTCCAAGAGAGTGATCCTGGCCGACGCTAATCTGGACAAAGTGCTGTCCGCCTA
CAACAAGCACCGGGATAAGCCCATCAGAGAGCAGGCCGAGAATATCATCCACCTGTTTACCCTGACCAAT
CTGGGAGCCCCTGCCGCCTTCAAGTACTTTGACACCACCATCGACCGGAAGAGGTACACCAGCACCAAAG
AGGTGCTGGACGCCACCCTGATCCACCAGAGCATCACCGGCCTGTACGAGACACGGATCGACCTGTCTCA
GCTGGGAGGCGACAAAAGGCCGGCGGCCACGAAAAAGGCCGGCCAGGCAAAAAAGAAAAAGGAATTCGGC
AGTGGAGAGGGCAGAGGAAGTCTGCTAACATGCGGTGACGTCGAGGAGAATCCTGGCCCAATGACCGAGT
ACAAGCCCACGGTGCGCCTCGCCACCCGCGACGACGTCCCCAGGGCCGTACGCACCCTCGCCGCCGCGTT
CGCCGACTACCCCGCCACGCGCCACACCGTCGATCCGGACCGCCACATCGAGCGGGTCACCGAGCTGCAA
GAACTCTTCCTCACGCGCGTCGGGCTCGACATCGGCAAGGTGTGGGTCGCGGACGACGGCGCCGCGGTGG
CGGTCTGGACCACGCCGGAGAGCGTCGAAGCGGGGGCGGTGTTCGCCGAGATCGGCCCGCGCATGGCCGA
GTTGAGCGGTTCCCGGCTGGCCGCGCAGCAACAGATGGAAGGCCTCCTGGCGCCGCACCGGCCCAAGGAG
CCCGCGTGGTTCCTGGCCACCGTCGGAGTCTCGCCCGACCACCAGGGCAAGGGTCTGGGCAGCGCCGTCG
TGCTCCCCGGAGTGGAGGCGGCCGAGCGCGCCGGGGTGCCCGCCTTCCTGGAGACCTCCGCGCCCCGCAA
CCTCCCCTTCTACGAGCGGCTCGGCTTCACCGTCACCGCCGACGTCGAGGTGCCCGAAGGACCGCGCACC
TGGTGCATGACCCGCAAGCCCGGTGCCTGAGAATTCTAACTAGAGCTCGCTGATCAGCCTCGACTGTGCC
TTCTAGTTGCCAGCCATCTGTTGTTTGCCCCTCCCCCGTGCCTTCCTTGACCCTGGAAGGTGCCACTCCC
ACTGTCCTTTCCTAATAAAATGAGGAAATTGCATCGCATTGTCTGAGTAGGTGTCATTCTATTCTGGGGG
GTGGGGTGGGGCAGGACAGCAAGGGGGAGGATTGGGAAGAGAATAGCAGGCATGCTGGGGAGCGGCCGCA
GGAACCCCTAGTGATGGAGTTGGCCACTCCCTCTCTGCGCGCTCGCTCGCTCACTGAGGCCGGGCGACCA
AAGGTCGCCCGACGCCCGGGCTTTGCCCGGGCGGCCTCAGTGAGCGAGCGAGCGCGCAGCTGCCTGCAGG
GGCGCCTGATGCGGTATTTTCTCCTTACGCATCTGTGCGGTATTTCACACCGCATA
[95 nt withheld, positions 6637-6731]
T
[46 nt withheld, positions 6733-6778]
C
[141 nt withheld, positions 6780-6920]
CCTTTGACGTTGGAGTCCACGTTCTTT
[37 nt withheld, positions 6948-6984]
ACTCTATCTCGGGCTATTCTTTTGATTTATAAGGGATTTTGCCGATTTCGGTCTATTGGTTAAAAAATGA
GCTGATTTAACAAAAATTTAACGCGAATTTTAACAAAATATTAACGTTTACAATTTTATGGTGCACTCTC
AGTACAATCTGCTCTGATGCCGCATAGTTAAGCCAGCCCCGACACCCGCCAACACCCGCTGACGCGCCCT
GACGGGCTTGTCTGCTCCCGGCATCCGCTTACAGACAAGCTGTGACCGTCTCCGGGAGCTGCATGTGTCA
GAGGTTTTCACCGTCATCACCGAAACGCGCGAGACGAAAGGGCCTCGTGATACGCCTATTTTTATAGGTT
AATGTCATGATAATAATGGTTTCTTAGACGTCAGGTGGCACTTTTCGGGGAAATGTGCGCGGAACCCCTA
TTTGTTTATTTTTCTAAATACATTCAAATATGTATCCGCTCATGAGACAATAACCCTGATAAATGCTTCA
ATAATATTGAAAAAGGAAGAGTATGAGTATTCAACATTTCCGTGTCGCCCTTATTCCCTTTTTTGCGGCA
TTTTGCCTTCCTGTTTTTGCTCACCCAGAAACGCTGGTGAAAGTAAAAGATGCTGAAGATCAGTTGGGTG
CACGAGTGGGTTACATCGAACTGGATCTCAACAGCGGTAAGATCCTTGAGAGTTTTCGCCCCGAAGAACG
TTTTCCAATGATGAGCACTTTTAAAGTTCTGCTATGTGGCGCGGTATTATCCCGTATTGACGCCGGGCAA
GAGCAACTCGGTCGCCGCATACACTATTCTCAGAATGACTTGGTTGAGTACTCACCAGTCACAGAAAAGC
ATCTTACGGATGGCATGACAGTAAGAGAATTATGCAGTGCTGCCATAACCATGAGTGATAACACTGCGGC
CAACTTACTTCTGACAACGATCGGAGGACCGAAGGAGCTAACCGCTTTTTTGCACAACATGGGGGATCAT
GTAACTCGCCTTGATCGTTGGGAACCGGAGCTGAATGAAGCCATACCAAACGACGAGCGTGACACCACGA
TGCCTGTAGCAATGGCAACAACGTTGCGCAAACTATTAACTGGCGAACTACTTACTCTAGCTTCCCGGCA
ACAATTAATAGACTGGATGGAGGCGGATAAAGTTGCAGGACCACTTCTGCGCTCGGCCCTTCCGGCTGGC
TGGTTTATTGCTGATAAATCTGGAGCCGGTGAGCGTGGAAGCCGCGGTATCATTGCAGCACTGGGGCCAG
ATGGTAAGCCCTCCCGTATCGTAGTTATCTACACGACGGGGAGTCAGGCAACTATGGATGAACGAAATAG
ACAGATCGCTGAGATAGGTGCCTCACTGATTAAGCATTGGTAACTGTCAGACCAAGTTTACTCATATATA
CTTTAGATTGATTTAAAACTTCATTTTTAATTTAAAAGGATCTAGGTGAAGATCCTTTTTGATAATCTCA
TGACCAAAATCCCTTAACGTGAGTTTTCGTTCCACTGAGCGTCAGACCCCGTAGAAAAGATCAAAGGATC
TTCTTGAGATCCTTTTTTTCTGCGCGTAATCTGCTGCTTGCAAACAAAAAAACCACCGCTACCAGCGGTG
GTTTGTTTGCCGGATCAAGAGCTACCAACTCTTTTTCCGAAGGTAACTGGCTTCAGCAGAGCGCAGATAC
CAAATACTGTTCTTCTAGTGTAGCCGTAGTTAGGCCACCACTTCAAGAACTCTGTAGCACCGCCTACATA
CCTCGCTCTGCTAATCCTGTTACCAGTGGCTGCTGCCAGTGGCGATAAGTCGTGTCTTACCGGGTTGGAC
TCAAGACGATAGTTACCGGATAAGGCGCAGCGGTCGGGCTGAACGGGGGGTTCGTGCACACAGCCCAGCT
TGGAGCGAACGACCTACACCGAACTGAGATACCTACAGCGTGAGCTATGAGAAAGCGCCACGCTTCCCGA
AGGGAGAAAGGCGGACAGGTATCCGGTAAGCGGCAGGGTCGGAACAGGAGAGCGCACGAGGGAGCTTCCA
GGGGGAAACGCCTGGTATCTTTATAGTCCTGTCGGGTTTCGCCACCTCTGACTTGAGCGTCGATTTTTGT
GATGCTCGTCAGGGGGGCGGAGCCTATGGAAAAACGCCAGCAACGCGGCCTTTTTACGGTTCCTGGCCTT
TTGCTGGCCTTTTGCTCACATGT
